Addgene plasmid #167959: pBN078
Purpose: express E. coli E69 (O9a:K30) Wzc with Y717E
Depositing lab: James Naismith. Depositing organization: University of Oxford. Publication: The molecular basis of regulation of bacterial capsule assembly by Wzc. Yang Y, Liu J, Clarke BR, Seidel L, Bolla JR, Ward PN, Zhang P, Robinson CV, Whitfield C, Naismith JH. Nat Commun. 2021 Jul 16;12(1):4349. doi: 10.1038/s41467-021-24652-1. PubMed 34272394.
Backbone
  Vector backbone: pBAD24
  Backbone size w/o insert (bp): 4542
  Total vector size (bp): 6698
  Vector type: Bacterial Expression
Growth in bacteria
  Bacterial resistance: Ampicillin, 100 μg/mL
  Growth temperature: 37°C
  Growth strain: DH5alpha
  Copy number: Unknown
Gene/Insert
  Gene/Insert name: E. coli E69 (O9a:K30) Wzc with Y717E
  Species: Escherichia coli
  Insert size (bp): 2184
  Mutation: Y717E
  Promoter: araBAD
  Tag / fusion protein: hexa-histidine tag (C terminal on insert)
  Cloning method: Gibson Cloning
  Sequencing primers: 5′ pBADF; 3′ pBADR
Terms and licenses: Academic/Nonprofit Terms; Industry Terms: Not Available to Industry
How to cite: pBN078 was a gift from James Naismith (Addgene plasmid # 167959 ; http://n2t.net/addgene:167959 ; RRID:Addgene_167959)
