[The description below was written by a language model from this plasmid's Addgene catalogue record and pLannotate feature annotations shown in this document.]
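Description:
pBN078 is a bacterial expression plasmid built on the pBAD24 backbone for arabinose-inducible production of a mutant form of Wzc from Escherichia coli E69 (serotype O9a:K30). The roughly 2.2 kb insert, introduced by Gibson cloning, sits directly downstream of the araBAD promoter, and the divergently transcribed araC gene on the same plasmid supplies the regulator that represses the promoter in the absence of L-arabinose and activates it when the sugar is present. The coding sequence carries the Y717E substitution and is fused at its C terminus to a hexa-histidine tag for affinity purification. The automated annotation labels this 18-nt stretch as a fragment of a longer His tag, which is consistent with six histidines. It also names the open reading frame after a homologous Klebsiella pneumoniae protein, but this reflects a database similarity match rather than the source of the gene, which the catalogue entry gives as E. coli. Transcription is terminated by the rrnB T1 and T2 terminators, preceded by a 5S rRNA segment inherited from the backbone.

The plasmid is maintained in E. coli through a ColE1/pMB1-type origin and selected with ampicillin via the β-lactamase gene. An M13 phage origin is also present, along with nonfunctional remnants of pBR322 (fragments of bom, rop, the tetracycline resistance gene and its promoter). The associated publication concerns how Wzc regulates bacterial capsule assembly. Replacing a tyrosine with glutamate is a common way to mimic phosphorylation, though the record itself does not state the rationale for Y717E. The construct appears intended for controlled expression and purification of this variant, and possibly for functional comparison with other forms of Wzc.
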