Features (pLannotate 1.2.2; 16 found; start..end, strand, type, name):
      1..285     +  promoter       araBAD promoter: araBAD; promoter of the L-arabinose operon of E. coli; the araC regulatory gene is transcribed in the opposite direction (Guzman et al., 1995)
    320..2482    +  CDS            YC06_KLEPN: Experimental evidence at protein level: Swiss-Prot protein existence level 1. From Klebsiella pneumoniae.
   2483..2500    +  CDS            9xHis (fragment): 9xHis affinity tag
   2504..2521    +  misc_feature   MCS (fragment): pUC18/19 multiple cloning site
   2605..2720    +  ncRNA          5S rRNA: Accession: RF00001 - 5S ribosomal RNA
   2724..2810    +  terminator     rrnB T1 terminator: Escherichia coli rrnB; transcription terminator T1 from the E. coli rrnB gene
   2902..2929    +  terminator     rrnB T2 terminator: transcription terminator T2 from the E. coli rrnB gene
   2948..3039    +  promoter       AmpR promoter: bla
   3040..3900    +  CDS            AmpR: β-lactamase; bla; confers resistance to ampicillin, carbenicillin, and related antibiotics
   3942..4322    +  rep_origin     M13 ori (sequence partly withheld): M13 bacteriophage origin of replication; arrow indicates direction of (+) strand synthesis
   4508..5096    +  rep_origin     ori: high-copy-number ColE1/pMB1/pBR322/pUC origin of replication
   5282..5333    -  misc_feature   bom (fragment): basis of mobility region from pBR322
   5449..5488    -  CDS            rop (fragment): Rop protein, which maintains plasmids at low copy number; rop
   5489..5674    -  CDS            TcR (fragment): tetracycline efflux protein; tet; confers resistance to tetracycline
   5684..5702    +  promoter       tet promoter (fragment): E. coli promoter for tetracycline efflux protein gene
   5792..6670    -  CDS            araC: L-arabinose regulatory protein; araC
>Addgene plasmid #167959 | pBN078 | addgene full sequence | sequence record 344793 | Addgene NGS Result
AAGAAACCAATTGTCCATATTGCATCAGACATTGCCGTCACTGCGTCTTTTACTGGCTCTTCTCGCTAAC
CAAACCGGTAACCCCGCTTATTAAAAGCATTCTGTAACAAAGCGGGACCAAAGCCATGACAAAAACGCGT
AACAAAAGTGTCTATAATCACGGCAGAAAAGTCCACATTGATTATTTGCACGGCGTCACACTTTGCTATG
CCATAGCATTTTTATCCATAAGATTAGCGGATCCTACCTGACGCTTTTTATCGCAACTCTCTACTGTTTC
TCCATACCCGTTTTTTTGGGCTAGCAGGAGGAATTCACCATGACTTCAGTCACATCTAAGCAATCAACGA
TACTAGGATCTGATGAAATAGATTTAGGTCGCGTTATCGGTGAGCTAATTGATCATCGTAAGCTTATTAT
ATCTATAACATCGGTTTTTACCTTATTTGCAATACTCTATGCATTATTAGCGACTCCTATCTATGAGACG
GATGCGCTAATTCAAATAGAGCAGAAGCAAGGTAATGCTATACTAAGCAGTCTAAGTCAGGTTTTACCTG
ATGGCCAACCCCAATCTGCACCTGAAACAGCTTTGCTACAATCTCGAATGATTCTTGGCAAAACTATAGA
TGATTTAAACCTTCAGATTCAAATTGAACAAAAATATTTTCCTGTTATTGGCCGTGGGTTAGCAAGATTA
ATGGGAGAAAAACCAGGTAATATTGATATTACTCGGTTATATTTGCCTGATAGTGACGATATTAGTAATA
ATACTCCTAGTATAATATTAACAGTAAAAGATAAAGAAAATTATTCGATCAATAGCGATGGTATTCAACT
CAATGGGGTTGTAGGGACGTTATTAAATGAAAAAGGGATATCATTACTGGTTAACGAAATCGATGCTAAA
CCTGGAGATCAATTTGTTATTACACAGTTGCCTCGATTAAAGGCCATTTCTGATCTTTTAAAAAGTTTTA
GCGTTGCTGATTTGGGTAAAGATACGGGAATGTTAACGTTGACTCTTACTGGAGATAACCCAAAAAGAAT
ATCTCATATTTTGGACAGTATCAGTCAGAACTATCTTGCACAGAACATTGCTAGACAAGCTGCGCAGGAT
GCTAAAAGTCTCGAGTTTTTAAATCAACAATTACCCAAAGTTCGTGCCGAATTAGATTCTGCGGAAGACA
AGTTAAATGCTTATCGTAAGCAAAAAGACTCTGTTGACTTGAATATGGAAGCTAAATCAGTACTTGATCA
AATAGTTAACGTTGATAATCAACTAAATGAATTAACCTTCCGTGAGGCAGAAGTTTCACAGCTATATACT
AAGGAACATCCTACTTATAAGGCGTTAATGGAAAAACGGCAAACACTTCAAGAAGAAAAATCTAAACTTA
ATAAGCGCGTTAGTAGTATGCCCTCGACCCAGCAGGAGGTTCTGCGATTAAGTCGAGATGTTGAATCTGG
TCGTGCTGTATATTTGCAATTGCTAAATCGGCAACAAGAATTAAACATTGCCAAATCAAGTGCTATTGGC
AACGTTAGAATTATTGATAATGCTGTAACAGATCCTAATCCTGTAAGACCAAAGAAGACTATCATAATTG
TAATAGGTGTTGTTTTAGGGCTAATCGTTTCGGTTGTACTGGTATTGTTCCAAGTGTTTCTACGCCGTGG
TATCGAATCCCCAGAGCAACTCGAAGAAATCGGAATAAACGTGTATGCAAGTATTCCAATATCTGAATGG
CTTACAAAAAATGCTCGTCAGTCAGGGAAAGTCAGAAAAAATCAGTCAGACACATTGCTTGCTGTTGGTA
ATCCTGCCGATTTAGCTGTTGAGGCCATTCGTGGTTTACGCACAAGTTTGCATTTTGCAATGATGGAAGC
AAAAAATAATGTCCTAATGATATCGGGTGCTAGTCCAAGCGCAGGTAAAACTTTTATTAGCAGTAACTTG
GCAGCCACTATAGCAATTACAGGGAAAAAAGTTTTATTCATTGATGCTGACCTTCGTAAGGGATATGCTC
ATAAAATGTTTGGTCATAAAAACGATAAAGGATTATCTGAGTTTTTATCTGGACAAGCCGCTGCTGAAAT
GATCATTGATAAAGTAGAAGGGGGGGGATTTGATTACATTGGTCGTGGACAAATTCCTCCAAACCCAGCT
GAATTACTTATGCATCCGCGTTTTGAACAATTATTAAATTGGGCCTCACAAAATTATGATTTAATTATAA
TAGATACACCTCCAATTTTGGCAGTGACAGATGCTGCGATTATTGGTCGATATGCTGGAACATGTCTATT
AGTCGCTCGCTTTGAAAAAAATACTGTTAAAGAAATTGATGTAAGTATGAAGCGGTTTGAGCAAAGTGGT
GTGGTAGTCAAAGGCTGTATACTTAACGGTGTTGTAAAGAAAGCTAGCAGCTACTATAGATATGGCCATA
ATCATTATGGCTATTCTGAGTATGATAAAAAACACCACCACCACCACCACTGACTGCAGGCATGCAAGCT
TGGCTGTTTTGGCGGATGAGAGAAGATTTTCAGCCTGATACAGATTAAATCAGAACGCAGAAGCGGTCTG
ATAAAACAGAATTTGCCTGGCGGCAGTAGCGCGGTGGTCCCACCTGACCCCATGCCGAACTCAGAAGTGA
AACGCCGTAGCGCCGATGGTAGTGTGGGGTCTCCCCATGCGAGAGTAGGGAACTGCCAGGCATCAAATAA
AACGAAAGGCTCAGTCGAAAGACTGGGCCTTTCGTTTTATCTGTTGTTTGTCGGTGAACGCTCTCCTGAG
TAGGACAAATCCGCCGGGAGCGGATTTGAACGTTGCGAAGCAACGGCCCGGAGGGTGGCGGGCAGGACGC
CCGCCATAAACTGCCAGGCATCAAATTAAGCAGAAGGCCATCCTGACGGATGGCCTTTTTGCGTTTCTAC
AAACTCTTTTGTTTATTTTTCTAAATACATTCAAATATGTATCCGCTCATGAGACAATAACCCTGATAAA
TGCTTCAATAATATTGAAAAAGGAAGAGTATGAGTATTCAACATTTCCGTGTCGCCCTTATTCCCTTTTT
TGCGGCATTTTGCCTTCCTGTTTTTGCTCACCCAGAAACGCTGGTGAAAGTAAAAGATGCTGAAGATCAG
TTGGGTGCACGAGTGGGTTACATCGAACTGGATCTCAACAGCGGTAAGATCCTTGAGAGTTTTCGCCCCG
AAGAACGTTTTCCAATGATGAGCACTTTTAAAGTTCTGCTATGTGGCGCGGTATTATCCCGTGTTGACGC
CGGGCAAGAGCAACTCGGTCGCCGCATACACTATTCTCAGAATGACTTGGTTGAGTACTCACCAGTCACA
GAAAAGCATCTTACGGATGGCATGACAGTAAGAGAATTATGCAGTGCTGCCATAACCATGAGTGATAACA
CTGCGGCCAACTTACTTCTGACAACGATCGGAGGACCGAAGGAGCTAACCGCTTTTTTGCACAACATGGG
GGATCATGTAACTCGCCTTGATCGTTGGGAACCGGAGCTGAATGAAGCCATACCAAACGACGAGCGTGAC
ACCACGATGCCTGTAGCAATGGCAACAACGTTGCGCAAACTATTAACTGGCGAACTACTTACTCTAGCTT
CCCGGCAACAATTAATAGACTGGATGGAGGCGGATAAAGTTGCAGGACCACTTCTGCGCTCGGCCCTTCC
GGCTGGCTGGTTTATTGCTGATAAATCTGGAGCCGGTGAGCGTGGGTCTCGCGGTATCATTGCAGCACTG
GGGCCAGATGGTAAGCCCTCCCGTATCGTAGTTATCTACACGACGGGGAGTCAGGCAACTATGGATGAAC
GAAATAGACAGATCGCTGAGATAGGTGCCTCACTGATTAAGCATTGGTAACTGTCAGACCAAGTTTACTC
ATATATACTTTAGATTGATT
[125 nt withheld, positions 3941-4065]
C
[141 nt withheld, positions 4067-4207]
CCTTTGACGTTGGAGTCCACGTTCTTT
[37 nt withheld, positions 4235-4271]
ACCCTATCTCGGGCTATTCTTTTGATTTATAAGGGATTTTGCCGATTTCGGCCTATTGGTTAAAAAATGA
GCTGATTTAACAAAAATTTAACGCGAATTTTAACAAAATATTAACGTTTACAATTTAAAAGGATCTAGGT
GAAGATCCTTTTTGATAATCTCATGACCAAAATCCCTTAACGTGAGTTTTCGTTCCACTGAGCGTCAGAC
CCCGTAGAAAAGATCAAAGGATCTTCTTGAGATCCTTTTTTTCTGCGCGTAATCTGCTGCTTGCAAACAA
AAAAACCACCGCTACCAGCGGTGGTTTGTTTGCCGGATCAAGAGCTACCAACTCTTTTTCCGAAGGTAAC
TGGCTTCAGCAGAGCGCAGATACCAAATACTGTCCTTCTAGTGTAGCCGTAGTTAGGCCACCACTTCAAG
AACTCTGTAGCACCGCCTACATACCTCGCTCTGCTAATCCTGTTACCAGTGGCTGCTGCCAGTGGCGATA
AGTCGTGTCTTACCGGGTTGGACTCAAGACGATAGTTACCGGATAAGGCGCAGCGGTCGGGCTGAACGGG
GGGTTCGTGCACACAGCCCAGCTTGGAGCGAACGACCTACACCGAACTGAGATACCTACAGCGTGAGCTA
TGAGAAAGCGCCACGCTTCCCGAAGGGAGAAAGGCGGACAGGTATCCGGTAAGCGGCAGGGTCGGAACAG
GAGAGCGCACGAGGGAGCTTCCAGGGGGAAACGCCTGGTATCTTTATAGTCCTGTCGGGTTTCGCCACCT
CTGACTTGAGCGTCGATTTTTGTGATGCTCGTCAGGGGGGCGGAGCCTATGGAAAAACGCCAGCAACGCG
GCCTTTTTACGGTTCCTGGCCTTTTGCTGGCCTTTTGCTCACATGTTCTTTCCTGCGTTATCCCCTGATT
CTGTGGATAACCGTATTACCGCCTTTGAGTGAGCTGATACCGCTCGCCGCAGCCGAACGACCGAGCGCAG
CGAGTCAGTGAGCGAGGAAGCGGAAGAGCGCCTGATGCGGTATTTTCTCCTTACGCATCTGTGCGGTATT
TCACACCGCATAGGGTCATGGCTGCGCCCCGACACCCGCCAACACCCGCTGACGCGCCCTGACGGGCTTG
TCTGCTCCCGGCATCCGCTTACAGACAAGCTGTGACCGTCTCCGGGAGCTGCATGTGTCAGAGGTTTTCA
CCGTCATCACCGAAACGCGCGAGGCAGAAGGAGATGGCGCCCAACAGTCCCCCGGCCACGGGGCCTGCCA
CCATACCCACGCCGAAACAAGCGCTCATGAGCCCGAAGTGGCGAGCCCGATCTTCCCCATCGGTGATGTC
GGCGATATAGGCGCCAGCAACCGCACCTGTGGCGCCGGTGATGCCGGCCACGATGCGTCCGGCGTAGAGG
ATCTGCTCATGTTTGACAGCTTATCATCGATGCATAATGTGCCTGTCAAATGGACGAAGCAGGGATTCTG
CAAACCCTATGCTACTCCGTCAAGCCGTCAATTGTCTGATTCGTTACCAATTATGACAACTTGACGGCTA
CATCATTCACTTTTTCTTCACAACCGGCACGGAACTCGCTCGGGCTGGCCCCGGTGCATTTTTTAAATAC
CCGCGAGAAATAGAGTTGATCGTCAAAACCAACATTGCGACCGACGGTGGCGATAGGCATCCGGGTGGTG
CTCAAAAGCAGCTTCGCCTGGCTGATACGTTGGTCCTCGCGCCAGCTTAAGACGCTAATCCCTAACTGCT
GGCGGAAAAGATGTGACAGACGCGACGGCGACAAGCAAACATGCTGTGCGACGCTGGCGATATCAAAATT
GCTGTCTGCCAGGTGATCGCTGATGTACTGACAAGCCTCGCGTACCCGATTATCCATCGGTGGATGGAGC
GACTCGTTAATCGCTTCCATGCGCCGCAGTAACAATTGCTCAAGCAGATTTATCGCCAGCAGCTCCGAAT
AGCGCCCTTCCCCTTGCCCGGCGTTAATGATTTGCCCAAACAGGTCGCTGAAATGCGGCTGGTGCGCTTC
ATCCGGGCGAAAGAACCCCGTATTGGCAAATATTGACGGCCAGTTAAGCCATTCATGCCAGTAGGCGCGC
GGACGAAAGTAAACCCACTGGTGATACCATTCGCGAGCCTCCGGATGACGACCGTAGTGATGAATCTCTC
CTGGCGGGAACAGCAAAATATCACCCGGTCGGCAAACAAATTCTCGTCCCTGATTTTTCACCACCCCCTG
ACCGCGAATGGTGAGATTGAGAATATAACCTTTCATTCCCAGCGGTCGGTCGATAAAAAAATCGAGATAA
CCGTTGGCCTCAATCGGCGTTAAACCCGCCACCAGATGGGCATTAAACGAGTATCCCGGCAGCAGGGGAT
CATTTTGCGCTTCAGCCATACTTTTCATACTCCCGCCATTCAGAG
