>Addgene plasmid #167959 | pBN078 | depositor partial sequence | sequence record 336967 | E. coli E69 (O9a:K30) Wzc with Y717E
ATGACTTCAGTCACATCTAAGCAATCAACGATACTAGGATCTGATGAAATAGATTTAGGTCGCGTTATCG
GTGAGCTAATTGATCATCGTAAGCTTATTATATCTATAACATCGGTTTTTACCTTATTTGCAATACTCTA
TGCATTATTAGCGACTCCTATCTATGAGACGGATGCGCTAATTCAAATAGAGCAGAAGCAAGGTAATGCT
ATACTAAGCAGTCTAAGTCAGGTTTTACCTGATGGCCAACCCCAATCTGCACCTGAAACAGCTTTGCTAC
AATCTCGAATGATTCTTGGCAAAACTATAGATGATTTAAACCTTCAGATTCAAATTGAACAAAAATATTT
TCCTGTTATTGGCCGTGGGTTAGCAAGATTAATGGGAGAAAAACCAGGTAATATTGATATTACTCGGTTA
TATTTGCCTGATAGTGACGATATTAGTAATAATACTCCTAGTATAATATTAACAGTAAAAGATAAAGAAA
ATTATTCGATCAATAGCGATGGTATTCAACTCAATGGGGTTGTAGGGACGTTATTAAATGAAAAAGGGAT
ATCATTACTGGTTAACGAAATCGATGCTAAACCTGGAGATCAATTTGTTATTACACAGTTGCCTCGATTA
AAGGCCATTTCTGATCTTTTAAAAAGTTTTAGCGTTGCTGATTTGGGTAAAGATACGGGAATGTTAACGT
TGACTCTTACTGGAGATAACCCAAAAAGAATATCTCATATTTTGGACAGTATCAGTCAGAACTATCTTGC
ACAGAACATTGCTAGACAAGCTGCGCAGGATGCTAAAAGTCTCGAGTTTTTAAATCAACAATTACCCAAA
GTTCGTGCCGAATTAGATTCTGCGGAAGACAAGTTAAATGCTTATCGTAAGCAAAAAGACTCTGTTGACT
TGAATATGGAAGCTAAATCAGTACTTGATCAAATAGTTAACGTTGATAATCAACTAAATGAATTAACCTT
CCGTGAGGCAGAAGTTTCACAGCTATATACTAAGGAACATCCTACTTATAAGGCGTTAATGGAAAAACGG
CAAACACTTCAAGAAGAAAAATCTAAACTTAATAAGCGCGTTAGTAGTATGCCCTCGACCCAGCAGGAGG
TTCTGCGATTAAGTCGAGATGTTGAATCTGGTCGTGCTGTATATTTGCAATTGCTAAATCGGCAACAAGA
ATTAAACATTGCCAAATCAAGTGCTATTGGCAACGTTAGAATTATTGATAATGCTGTAACAGATCCTAAT
CCTGTAAGACCAAAGAAGACTATCATAATTGTAATAGGTGTTGTTTTAGGGCTAATCGTTTCGGTTGTAC
TGGTATTGTTCCAAGTGTTTCTACGCCGTGGTATCGAATCCCCAGAGCAACTCGAAGAAATCGGAATAAA
CGTGTATGCAAGTATTCCAATATCTGAATGGCTTACAAAAAATGCTCGTCAGTCAGGGAAAGTCAGAAAA
AATCAGTCAGACACATTGCTTGCTGTTGGTAATCCTGCCGATTTAGCTGTTGAGGCCATTCGTGGTTTAC
GCACAAGTTTGCATTTTGCAATGATGGAAGCAAAAAATAATGTCCTAATGATATCGGGTGCTAGTCCAAG
CGCAGGTAAAACTTTTATTAGCAGTAACTTGGCAGCCACTATAGCAATTACAGGGAAAAAAGTTTTATTC
ATTGATGCTGACCTTCGTAAGGGATATGCTCATAAAATGTTTGGTCATAAAAACGATAAAGGATTATCTG
AGTTTTTATCTGGACAAGCCGCTGCTGAAATGATCATTGATAAAGTAGAAGGGGGGGGATTTGATTACAT
TGGTCGTGGACAAATTCCTCCAAACCCAGCTGAATTACTTATGCATCCGCGTTTTGAACAATTATTAAAT
TGGGCCTCACAAAATTATGATTTAATTATAATAGATACACCTCCAATTTTGGCAGTGACAGATGCTGCGA
TTATTGGTCGATATGCTGGAACATGTCTATTAGTCGCTCGCTTTGAAAAAAATACTGTTAAAGAAATTGA
TGTAAGTATGAAGCGGTTTGAGCAAAGTGGTGTGGTAGTCAAAGGCTGTATACTTAACGGTGTTGTAAAG
AAAGCTAGCAGCTACTATAGATATGGCCATAATCATTATGGCTATTCTGAGTATGATAAAAAACACCACC
ACCACCACCACTGA
